Addgene plasmid #134288: pMBP-parallel1-GK5_v2
Purpose: Expresses GK5 (isoform 2) in bacteria
Depositing lab: Bruce Beutler. Depositing organization: University of Texas Southwestern Medical Center. Publication: Skin-specific regulation of SREBP processing and lipid biosynthesis by glycerol kinase 5. Zhang D, Tomisato W, Su L, Sun L, Choi JH, Zhang Z, Wang KW, Zhan X, Choi M, Li X, Tang M, Castro-Perez JM, Hildebrand S, Murray AR, Moresco EMY, Beutler B. Proc Natl Acad Sci U S A. 2017 Jun 27;114(26):E5197-E5206. doi: 10.1073/pnas.1705312114. Epub 2017 Jun 12. PubMed 28607088.
Backbone
  Vector backbone: pMBP-parallel1
  Backbone size w/o insert (bp): 6700
  Total vector size (bp): 8300
  Vector type: Bacterial Expression
Growth in bacteria
  Bacterial resistance: Ampicillin, 100 μg/mL
  Growth temperature: 37°C
  Growth strain: DH5alpha
  Copy number: Unknown
Gene/Insert
  Gene/Insert name: Gk5 (alt name: glycerol kinase 5 (putative))
  Species: M. musculus (mouse)
  Insert size (bp): 1605
  Mutation: mouse Gk5 isoform 2; 534 amino acids
  GenBank ID: NM_001368879
  Entrez Gene: Gk5 (a.k.a. AV095337, C330018K18Rik, G630067D24Rik)
  Promoter: T7
  Tag / fusion protein: MBP (N terminal on insert)
  Cloning method: Ligation Independent Cloning
  Sequencing primers: 5′ GATGAAGCCCTGAAAGACGCGCAG; 3′ TGCTGCAAGGCGATTAAGTTGG
Terms and licenses: Academic/Nonprofit Terms; Industry Terms: Not Available to Industry
How to cite: pMBP-parallel1-GK5_v2 was a gift from Bruce Beutler (Addgene plasmid # 134288 ; http://n2t.net/addgene:134288 ; RRID:Addgene_134288)
