[The description below was written by a language model from this plasmid's Addgene catalogue record and pLannotate feature annotations shown in this document.]
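Description:
pMBP-parallel1-GK5_v2 is a bacterial expression plasmid of about 8.3 kb for producing mouse glycerol kinase 5 (Gk5, isoform 2, 534 amino acids) in E. coli as a fusion to maltose-binding protein. It is built on the pMBP-parallel1 backbone and was assembled by ligation-independent cloning. It replicates from a ColE1/pMB1-type origin; the annotated bom region and rop gene point to a pBR322-like arrangement, with Rop tending to limit copy number, although the catalogue lists copy number as unknown. Selection is by ampicillin through the bla (AmpR) gene. An M13 phage origin is also present, which in principle allows single-stranded DNA production.

The expression cassette reads MBP, a TEV protease recognition site, then the roughly 1.6 kb Gk5 coding sequence. The MBP version lacks a signal sequence, so the fusion stays in the cytosol. MBP typically aids solubility and permits amylose affinity purification, and the TEV site allows the tag to be removed afterwards. The catalogue entry gives the promoter as T7, but the feature table from the full sequence shows no T7 promoter. It instead annotates a tac promoter with a lac operator upstream of MBP, together with a plasmid-borne lacI gene driven by the lacIq promoter. This implies IPTG-inducible expression by the host RNA polymerase, and the discrepancy should be kept in mind when choosing a host strain. Downstream of the insert lie a residual lacZα fragment and the rrnB T1 and T2 terminators. The associated publication concerns Gk5 in skin lipid biosynthesis and SREBP processing, so the plasmid was presumably used to produce recombinant Gk5 protein for that study.
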