Features (pLannotate 1.2.2; 20 found; start..end, strand, type, name):
      3..80      +  promoter       lacIq promoter: lacI (mutant); In the lacIq allele, a single base change in the promoter boosts expression of the lacI gene about 10-fold.
     81..1163    +  CDS            lacI: lac repressor; lacI; The lac repressor binds to the lac operator to inhibit transcription in E. coli. This inhibition can be relieved by adding lactose or isopropyl-β-D-thiogalactopyranoside (IPTG).
   1176..1197    +  protein_bind   CAP binding site: CAP binding activates transcription in the presence of cAMP. E. coli catabolite activator protein
   1216..1233    +  promoter       tet promoter (fragment): E. coli promoter for tetracycline efflux protein gene
   1406..1434    +  promoter       tac promoter: strong E. coli promoter; hybrid between the trp and lac UV5 promoters
   1442..1458    +  protein_bind   lac operator: The lac repressor binds to the lac operator to inhibit transcription in E. coli. This inhibition can be relieved by adding lactose or isopropyl-β-D-thiogalactopyranoside (IPTG). lac repressor encoded by lacI
   1528..2628    +  CDS            MBP: maltose binding protein from E. coli; malE (mutated); This version of the gene does not encode a signal sequence, so MBP will remain in the cytosol.
   2689..2709    +  CDS            TEV site: tobacco etch virus (TEV) protease recognition and cleavage site
   2728..4329    +  CDS            Gk5: GLPK5_MOUSE - Experimental evidence at transcript level: Swiss-Prot protein existence level 2. From Mus musculus (Mouse).
   4395..4549    +  CDS            lacZα (fragment): LacZα fragment of β-galactosidase; lacZ fragment
   4642..4757    +  ncRNA          5S rRNA: Accession: RF00001 - 5S ribosomal RNA
   4761..4847    +  terminator     rrnB T1 terminator: Escherichia coli rrnB; transcription terminator T1 from the E. coli rrnB gene
   4939..4966    +  terminator     rrnB T2 terminator: transcription terminator T2 from the E. coli rrnB gene
   4985..5076    +  promoter       AmpR promoter: bla
   5077..5937    +  CDS            AmpR: β-lactamase; bla; confers resistance to ampicillin, carbenicillin, and related antibiotics
   5979..6492    -  rep_origin     M13 ori (sequence partly withheld): M13 bacteriophage origin of replication; arrow indicates direction of (+) strand synthesis
   6603..7191    +  rep_origin     ori: high-copy-number ColE1/pMB1/pBR322/pUC origin of replication
   7377..7517    -  misc_feature   bom: basis of mobility region from pBR322
   7619..7810    -  CDS            rop: Rop protein, which maintains plasmids at low copy number; rop
   7827..8207    +  CDS            YPB1_ECOLX: Protein predicted: Swiss-Prot protein existence level 4. From Escherichia coli.
>Addgene plasmid #134288 | pMBP-parallel1-GK5_v2 | addgene full sequence | sequence record 275433 | Addgene NGS Result
CCGACACCATCGAATGGTGCAAAACCTTTCGCGGTATGGCATGATAGCGCCCGGAAGAGAGTCAATTCAG
GGTGGTGAATGTGAAACCAGTAACGTTATACGATGTCGCAGAGTATGCCGGTGTCTCTTATCAGACCGTT
TCCCGCGTGGTGAACCAGGCCAGCCACGTTTCTGCGAAAACGCGGGAAAAAGTGGAAGCGGCGATGGCGG
AGCTGAATTACATTCCCAACCGCGTGGCACAACAACTGGCGGGCAAACAGTCGTTGCTGATTGGCGTTGC
CACCTCCAGTCTGGCCCTGCACGCGCCGTCGCAAATTGTCGCGGCGATTAAATCTCGCGCCGATCAACTG
GGTGCCAGCGTGGTGGTGTCGATGGTAGAACGAAGCGGCGTCGAAGCCTGTAAAGCGGCGGTGCACAATC
TTCTCGCGCAACGCGTCAGTGGGCTGATCATTAACTATCCGCTGGATGACCAGGATGCCATTGCTGTGGA
AGCTGCCTGCACTAATGTTCCGGCGTTATTTCTTGATGTCTCTGACCAGACACCCATCAACAGTATTATT
TTCTCCCATGAAGACGGTACGCGACTGGGCGTGGAGCATCTGGTCGCATTGGGTCACCAGCAAATCGCGC
TGTTAGCGGGCCCATTAAGTTCTGTCTCGGCGCGTCTGCGTCTGGCTGGCTGGCATAAATATCTCACTCG
CAATCAAATTCAGCCGATAGCGGAACGGGAAGGCGACTGGAGTGCCATGTCCGGTTTTCAACAAACCATG
CAAATGCTGAATGAGGGCATCGTTCCCACTGCGATGCTGGTTGCCAACGATCAGATGGCGCTGGGCGCAA
TGCGCGCCATTACCGAGTCCGGGCTGCGCGTTGGTGCGGATATCTCGGTAGTGGGATACGACGATACCGA
AGACAGCTCATGTTATATCCCGCCGTTAACCACCATCAAACAGGATTTTCGCCTGCTGGGGCAAACCAGC
GTGGACCGCTTGCTGCAACTCTCTCAGGGCCAGGCGGTGAAGGGCAATCAGCTGTTGCCCGTCTCACTGG
TGAAAAGAAAAACCACCCTGGCGCCCAATACGCAAACCGCCTCTCCCCGCGCGTTGGCCGATTCATTAAT
GCAGCTGGCACGACAGGTTTCCCGACTGGAAAGCGGGCAGTGAGCGCAACGCAATTAATGTAAGTTAGCT
CACTCATTAGGCACAATTCTCATGTTTGACAGCTTATCATCGACTGCACGGTGCACCAATGCTTCTGGCG
TCAGGCAGCCATCGGAAGCTGTGGTATGGCTGTGCAGGTCGTAAATCACTGCATAATTCGTGTCGCTCAA
GGCGCACTCCCGTTCTGGATAATGTTTTTTGCGCCGACATCATAACGGTTCTGGCAAATATTCTGAAATG
AGCTGTTGACAATTAATCATCGGCTCGTATAATGTGTGGAATTGTGAGCGGATAACAATTTCACACAGGA
AACAGCCAGTCCGTTTAGGTGTTTTCACGAGCACTTCACCAACAAGGACCATAGATTATGAAAACTGAAG
AAGGTAAACTGGTAATCTGGATTAACGGCGATAAAGGCTATAACGGTCTCGCTGAAGTCGGTAAGAAATT
CGAGAAAGATACCGGAATTAAAGTCACCGTTGAGCATCCGGATAAACTGGAAGAGAAATTCCCACAGGTT
GCGGCAACTGGCGATGGCCCTGACATTATCTTCTGGGCACACGACCGCTTTGGTGGCTACGCTCAATCTG
GCCTGTTGGCTGAAATCACCCCGGACAAAGCGTTCCAGGACAAGCTGTATCCGTTTACCTGGGATGCCGT
ACGTTACAACGGCAAGCTGATTGCTTACCCGATCGCTGTTGAAGCGTTATCGCTGATTTATAACAAAGAT
CTGCTGCCGAACCCGCCAAAAACCTGGGAAGAGATCCCGGCGCTGGATAAAGAACTGAAAGCGAAAGGTA
AGAGCGCGCTGATGTTCAACCTGCAAGAACCGTACTTCACCTGGCCGCTGATTGCTGCTGACGGGGGTTA
TGCGTTCAAGTATGAAAACGGCAAGTACGACATTAAAGACGTGGGCGTGGATAACGCTGGCGCGAAAGCG
GGTCTGACCTTCCTGGTTGACCTGATTAAAAACAAACACATGAATGCAGACACCGATTACTCCATCGCAG
AAGCTGCCTTTAATAAAGGCGAAACAGCGATGACCATCAACGGCCCGTGGGCATGGTCCAACATCGACAC
CAGCAAAGTGAATTATGGTGTAACGGTACTGCCGACCTTCAAGGGTCAACCATCCAAACCGTTCGTTGGC
GTGCTGAGCGCAGGTATTAACGCCGCCAGTCCGAACAAAGAGCTGGCAAAAGAGTTCCTCGAAAACTATC
TGCTGACTGATGAAGGTCTGGAAGCGGTTAATAAAGACAAACCGCTGGGTGCCGTAGCGCTGAAGTCTTA
CGAGGAAGAGTTGGCGAAAGATCCACGTATTGCCGCCACAATGGAAAACGCCCAGAAAGGTGAAATCATG
CCGAACATCCCGCAGATGTCCGCTTTCTGGTATGCCGTGCGTACTGCGGTGATCAACGCCGCCAGCGGTC
GTCAGACTGTCGATGAAGCCCTGAAAGACGCGCAGACTAATTCGAGCTCGAACAACAACAACAATAACAA
TAACAACAACCTCGGGATCGATACGACCGAAAACCTGTATTTTCAGGGCGCCATGGATCCGGAATTCATG
TCAGGGCAGCAGGAGCGTGCAGAGCGGCAGCGAGAGGAACTGAGCGCGTCGGCCTCGCCGCCCTCCCGCT
TCGTGCTGGGGCTGGACGTGGGCAGCACGGTGATCCGCTGCCACGTCTATGACCAGACGGCGCGAGTGCG
AGGCTCCAGCGCGCAGAAGGTAGAAAATGTTTACCCTCAACCTGGCTGGGTTGAAATCGATCCTGATTCT
CTCTGGGCTCAGTTTGTTGCCGTAATAAAAGATGCTGTCAAAGCTGCAGGGGTGCAGATGAATCAAATTG
TCGGTCTTGGCATATCAACACAGAGAGCCACTTTCATTACATGGAACAAGAAAACAGGCCATCATTTTCA
CAACTTCATTAGCTGGCAAGACCTAAGGGCAGCTGAACTTGTAAAGTCCTGGAATAATTCTCTCATAATG
AAGCTATTGCATGGGGCCACCCGAGTCCTTCATTTCTTCAGTAGAAGTAAAGTAATGCTAACGGTCAGCC
GCTTCAATTTCAGCACCCAGCATGCCACCTTAAGATTGACCTGGATTTTACAAAACCTATCTGAGGTGAA
AAGGGCAGTTGAAGAAGACAATTGTTGCTTTGGGACGATTGATACCTGGCTGTTATACAAGCTCACGAAA
GGTTCTTCCTACGCCACGGATTATTCAAATGCCAGCACCACTGGATTTTTTGATCCCTATGCGATGCGCT
GGAGCAGGCTCATAACCACCATGGTCTCCATCCCACTGTCTATCCTGCCTCCTGTGAAGGATACCAGCTA
TAATTTTGGATCAGTGGATGAGAAGATATTTGGCGTGCCTATACCAGTTGTTGCCTTGGTTGGTGACCAG
CAGTCGGCCATGTTTGGAGAGTGCTGCTTCGAGACGGGAGATGTGAAGCTAACCATGGGAACTGGAACAT
TTTTGGATATCAATACTGGAAAAAACCTTCAGCATGTTAATGGAGGCTTTTATCCACTAATTGGATGGAA
GATTGGGCAAGAACTTGTATGTTTAGCTGAAGGCAATGCAGGAGACACGGGCACCGCCATAATGTGGGCT
CAAAAATTAGATCTCTTCACAGACGCTGCTGAGACTGAAAAAATGGCCCTGAGCCTGGAAGATTCTGAAG
GGGTTTACTTTGTTCCGTCGTTTAGTGGATTACAGGCTCCATTAAATGACCCCTGTGCCTGTGCCTCTTT
TATGGGTTTGAAGCACTCCACTAATAAATACCATCTTGTCCGAGCAATATTGGAGTCAATAGCTTTCAGG
AACAAACAGTTGTACGACATGCTGCAGAGAGAAATCCAGATTCCCGTCACGAACATCCGGGCAGATGGAG
GCGTGTGTAACAACGCTTTCGTCATGCAGATGACTTCAGACCTGATAAATGAGAAGATAGACAGACCTGC
CCACTTCGACATGTCCTGCTTGGGGGCAGCCTCTCTGGCTGGCCTCGCTGTTGGATTTTGGGCGGACAAG
GAAGAGCTCCAGAAGCTGAGGCAAAGCGAGATGGTTTTCAAGCCTCAGAAGAAGTGGCAGGAATACGAGG
TGAATATGGAAAACTGGGTAAAAGCGGTGAAGCGCTCCATGAATTGGTATAACAAGACGTAGACTAGTGC
GGCCGCTTTCGAATCTAGAGCCTGCAGTCTCGAGGCATGCGGTACCAAGCTTGGCACTGGCCGTCGTTTT
ACAACGTCGTGACTGGGAAAACCCTGGCGTTACCCAACTTAATCGCCTTGCAGCACATCCCCCTTTCGCC
AGCTGGCGTAATAGCGAAGAGGCCCGCACCGATCGCCCTTCCCAACAGTTGCGCAGCCTGAATGGCGAAT
GGCAGCTTGGCTGTTTTGGCGGATGAGATAAGATTTTCAGCCTGATACAGATTAAATCAGAACGCAGAAG
CGGTCTGATAAAACAGAATTTGCCTGGCGGCAGTAGCGCGGTGGTCCCACCTGACCCCATGCCGAACTCA
GAAGTGAAACGCCGTAGCGCCGATGGTAGTGTGGGGTCTCCCCATGCGAGAGTAGGGAACTGCCAGGCAT
CAAATAAAACGAAAGGCTCAGTCGAAAGACTGGGCCTTTCGTTTTATCTGTTGTTTGTCGGTGAACGCTC
TCCTGAGTAGGACAAATCCGCCGGGAGCGGATTTGAACGTTGCGAAGCAACGGCCCGGAGGGTGGCGGGC
AGGACGCCCGCCATAAACTGCCAGGCATCAAATTAAGCAGAAGGCCATCCTGACGGATGGCCTTTTTGCG
TTTCTACAAACTCTTTTGTTTATTTTTCTAAATACATTCAAATATGTATCCGCTCATGAGACAATAACCC
TGATAAATGCTTCAATAATATTGAAAAAGGAAGAGTATGAGTATTCAACATTTCCGTGTCGCCCTTATTC
CCTTTTTTGCGGCATTTTGCCTTCCTGTTTTTGCTCACCCAGAAACGCTGGTGAAAGTAAAAGATGCTGA
AGATCAGTTGGGTGCACGAGTGGGTTACATCGAACTGGATCTCAACAGCGGTAAGATCCTTGAGAGTTTT
CGCCCCGAAGAACGTTTCCCAATGATGAGCACTTTTAAAGTTCTGCTATGTGGCGCGGTATTATCCCGTG
TTGACGCCGGGCAAGAGCAACTCGGTCGCCGCATACACTATTCTCAGAATGACTTGGTTGAGTACTCACC
AGTCACAGAAAAGCATCTTACGGATGGCATGACAGTAAGAGAATTATGCAGTGCTGCCATAACCATGAGT
GATAACACTGCGGCCAACTTACTTCTGACAACGATCGGAGGACCGAAGGAGCTAACCGCTTTTTTGCACA
ACATGGGGGATCATGTAACTCGCCTTGATCGTTGGGAACCGGAGCTGAATGAAGCCATACCAAACGACGA
GCGTGACACCACGATGCCTGTAGCAATGGCAACAACGTTGCGCAAACTATTAACTGGCGAACTACTTACT
CTAGCTTCCCGGCAACAATTAATAGACTGGATGGAGGCGGATAAAGTTGCAGGACCACTTCTGCGCTCGG
CCCTTCCGGCTGGCTGGTTTATTGCTGATAAATCTGGAGCCGGTGAGCGTGGGTCTCGCGGTATCATTGC
AGCACTGGGGCCAGATGGTAAGCCCTCCCGTATCGTAGTTATCTACACGACGGGGAGTCAGGCAACTATG
GATGAACGAAATAGACAGATCGCTGAGATAGGTGCCTCACTGATTAAGCATTGGTAACTGTCAGACCAAG
TTTACTCATATATACTTTAGATTGATT
[38 nt withheld, positions 5978-6015]
A
[37 nt withheld, positions 6017-6053]
ATTTTGTTAAAATTCGCGTTAAATTTTTGTTAAATCAGCTCATTTTTTAACCAATAGGCCGAAATCGGCA
AAATCCCTTATAAATCAAAAGAATAGCCCGAGATAGGGT
[37 nt withheld, positions 6163-6199]
AAAGAACGTGGACTCCAACGTCAAAGG
[141 nt withheld, positions 6227-6367]
G
[125 nt withheld, positions 6369-6493]
AAAGGATCTAGGTGAAGATCCTTTTTGATAATCTCATGACCAAAATCCCTTAACGTGAGTTTTCGTTCCA
CTGAGCGTCAGACCCCGTAGAAAAGATCAAAGGATCTTCTTGAGATCCTTTTTTTCTGCGCGTAATCTGC
TGCTTGCAAACAAAAAAACCACCGCTACCAGCGGTGGTTTGTTTGCCGGATCAAGAGCTACCAACTCTTT
TTCCGAAGGTAACTGGCTTCAGCAGAGCGCAGATACCAAATACTGTCCTTCTAGTGTAGCCGTAGTTAGG
CCACCACTTCAAGAACTCTGTAGCACCGCCTACATACCTCGCTCTGCTAATCCTGTTACCAGTGGCTGCT
GCCAGTGGCGATAAGTCGTGTCTTACCGGGTTGGACTCAAGACGATAGTTACCGGATAAGGCGCAGCGGT
CGGGCTGAACGGGGGGTTCGTGCACACAGCCCAGCTTGGAGCGAACGACCTACACCGAACTGAGATACCT
ACAGCGTGAGCTATGAGAAAGCGCCACGCTTCCCGAAGGGAGAAAGGCGGACAGGTATCCGGTAAGCGGC
AGGGTCGGAACAGGAGAGCGCACGAGGGAGCTTCCAGGGGGAAACGCCTGGTATCTTTATAGTCCTGTCG
GGTTTCGCCACCTCTGACTTGAGCGTCGATTTTTGTGATGCTCGTCAGGGGGGCGGAGCCTATGGAAAAA
CGCCAGCAACGCGGCCTTTTTACGGTTCCTGGCCTTTTGCTGGCCTTTTGCTCACATGTTCTTTCCTGCG
TTATCCCCTGATTCTGTGGATAACCGTATTACCGCCTTTGAGTGAGCTGATACCGCTCGCCGCAGCCGAA
CGACCGAGCGCAGCGAGTCAGTGAGCGAGGAAGCGGAAGAGCGCCTGATGCGGTATTTTCTCCTTACGCA
TCTGTGCGGTATTTCACACCGCATATGGTGCACTCTCAGTACAATCTGCTCTGATGCCGCATAGTTAAGC
CAGTATACACTCCGCTATCGCTACGTGACTGGGTCATGGCTGCGCCCCGACACCCGCCAACACCCGCTGA
CGCGCCCTGACGGGCTTGTCTGCTCCCGGCATCCGCTTACAGACAAGCTGTGACCGTCTCCGGGAGCTGC
ATGTGTCAGAGGTTTTCACCGTCATCACCGAAACGCGCGAGGCAGCTGCGGTAAAGCTCATCAGCGTGGT
CGTGCAGCGATTCACAGATGTCTGCCTGTTCATCCGCGTCCAGCTCGTTGAGTTTCTCCAGAAGCGTTAA
TGTCTGGCTTCTGATAAAGCGGGCCATGTTAAGGGCGGTTTTTTCCTGTTTGGTCACTGATGCCTCCGTG
TAAGGGGGATTTCTGTTCATGGGGGTAATGATACCGATGAAACGAGAGAGGATGCTCACGATACGGGTTA
CTGATGATGAACATGCCCGGTTACTGGAACGTTGTGAGGGTAAACAACTGGCGGTATGGATGCGGCGGGA
CCAGAGAAAAATCACTCAGGGTCAATGCCAGCGCTTCGTTAATACAGATGTAGGTGTTCCACAGGGTAGC
CAGCAGCATCCTGCGATGCAGATCCGGAACATAATGGTGCAGGGCGCTGACTTCCGCGTTTCCAGACTTT
ACGAAACACGGAAACCGAAGACCATTCATGTTGTTGCTCAGGTCGCAGACGTTTTGCAGCAGCAGTCGCT
TCACGTTCGCTCGCGTATCGGTGATTCATTCTGCTAACCAGTAAGGCAACCCCGCCAGCCTAGCCGGGTC
CTCAACGACAGGAGCACGATCATGCGCACCCGTGGCCAGGACCCAACGCTGCCCGAAATT
